Addgene plasmid #26730: pLenti CMV rtTA3 Hygro (w785-1)
Purpose: 3rd gen lentiviral reverse tetracycline-controlled transactivator 3 (rtTA3) expression vector, CMV promoter, Hygro
Depositing lab: Eric Campeau. Depositing organization: University of Massachusetts, Worcester.
Backbone
  Vector backbone: p156RRL-sinPPT-CMV-GFP-PRE/Nhe I
  Backbone size w/o insert (bp): 8669
  Vector type: Mammalian Expression, Lentiviral
  Selectable markers: Hygromycin
Growth in bacteria
  Bacterial resistance: Ampicillin, 100 μg/mL
  Growth temperature: 37°C
  Growth strain: Stbl3
  Growth instructions: Stbl3, 37oC
  Copy number: High Copy
Gene/Insert
  Gene/Insert name: Tetracycline repressor A3 mutant (alt name: rtTA3)
  Insert size (bp): 707
  Cloning method: Restriction Enzyme; 5′ cloning site Xba I (not destroyed); 3′ cloning site Pvu II (destroyed during cloning)
  Sequencing primers: 5′ CMVforw; 3′ WPRErev
Resource information
  A portion of this plasmid was derived from a plasmid made by: The rtTA3 element was a gift from Dr. Dominic Esposito (SAIC Frederick)
Terms and licenses: Academic/Nonprofit Terms; Industry Terms: Not Available to Industry
Depositor comments: This plasmid can be used to generate Tet-On advanced cell lines. It has been reported that it works better than other tetracycline repressor (Markusic et al. 2005). This plasmid has a mismatch in the first attB site. The consequences of this mismatch are not clear, however depositor successfully made 2 different cell lines with that construct.
How to cite: pLenti CMV rtTA3 Hygro (w785-1) was a gift from Eric Campeau (Addgene plasmid # 26730 ; http://n2t.net/addgene:26730 ; RRID:Addgene_26730)
