[The description below was written by a language model from this plasmid's Addgene catalogue record and pLannotate feature annotations shown in this document.]
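Description:
pLenti CMV rtTA3 Hygro (w785-1) is a third-generation, self-inactivating-type lentiviral transfer vector built on the p156RRL-sinPPT-CMV-GFP-PRE backbone and designed to deliver the reverse tetracycline-controlled transactivator rtTA3 into mammalian cells. In bacteria it is maintained as a high-copy plasmid through a ColE1/pUC-type origin with ampicillin resistance. An f1 origin, an SV40 origin and remnants of lac/lacZα cloning-vector sequence are also annotated in the backbone. The sequenced record is 9,382 nt, consistent with the stated backbone plus an insert of about 0.7 kb.

The viral portion begins with an RSV promoter fused to a truncated HIV-1 5' LTR, which makes genomic RNA production in packaging cells Tat-independent. This is followed by the Ψ packaging signal with a gag fragment, the Rev response element for Rev-dependent nuclear export, and the cPPT/CTS. Within this frame, the CMV immediate-early enhancer/promoter drives the rtTA3 coding sequence, which is flanked by partial Gateway attB1 and attB2 sites and followed by a WPRE to enhance transcript expression. The depositor notes a mismatch in the first attB site whose consequences are unclear, though two cell lines were made successfully with the construct. Downstream, a separate mouse PGK promoter drives the hygromycin resistance gene for selection of transduced cells. The cassette ends in a truncated 3' LTR followed by an SV40 polyadenylation signal.

rtTA3 activates Tet-responsive promoters in the presence of doxycycline, so the vector is used to generate stable Tet-On cell lines. These lines can then receive a second construct carrying a tetracycline-responsive promoter for inducible gene expression. The depositor comments that this transactivator variant has been reported to perform better than other versions.
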