Features (pLannotate 1.2.2; 32 found; start..end, strand, type, name):
      1..121     +  rep_origin     RSF ori (fragment): Plasmids containing the RSF 1030 origin of replication can be propagated in E. coli cells that contain additional plasmids with compatible origins.
    123..215     +  CDS            lacI (fragment): lac repressor; lacI; The lac repressor binds to the lac operator to inhibit transcription in E. coli. This inhibition can be relieved by adding lactose or isopropyl-β-D-thiogalactopyranoside (IPTG).
    228..249     +  protein_bind   CAP binding site: CAP binding activates transcription in the presence of cAMP. E. coli catabolite activator protein
    264..294     +  promoter       lac promoter: promoter for the E. coli lac operon
    302..318     +  protein_bind   lac operator: The lac repressor binds to the lac operator to inhibit transcription in E. coli. This inhibition can be relieved by adding lactose or isopropyl-β-D-thiogalactopyranoside (IPTG). lac repressor encoded by lacI
    363..381     +  promoter       T3 promoter: promoter for bacteriophage T3 RNA polymerase
    409..635     +  promoter       RSV promoter: Rous sarcoma virus enhancer/promoter
    636..816     +  LTR            5' LTR (truncated): truncated 5' long terminal repeat (LTR) from HIV-1
    863..988     +  misc_feature   HIV-1 Ψ: packaging signal of human immunodeficiency virus type 1
    972..1335    +  CDS            HIV-1 gag (fragment): gag protein from human immunodeficiency virus 1; gag
   1481..1714    +  misc_feature   RRE: The Rev response element (RRE) of HIV-1 allows for Rev-dependent mRNA export from the nucleus to the cytoplasm.
   2091..2191    +  CDS            Rev (fragment): human immunodeficiency virus 1 (HIV-1) Rev protein; rev; enhances nuclear export of unspliced and incompletely spliced viral mRNAs
   2210..2326    +  misc_feature   cPPT/CTS: central polypurine tract and central termination sequence of HIV-1
   2349..2652    +  enhancer       CMV enhancer: human cytomegalovirus immediate early enhancer
   2653..2856    +  promoter       CMV promoter: human cytomegalovirus (CMV) immediate early promoter
   2962..2979    +  protein_bind   attB1 (fragment): mutant version of attB; core recombination site for the Gateway® BP reaction BP Clonase™
   2988..3695    +  CDS            rtTA3: reverse tetracycline transactivator 3 activates expression from Tet-responsive promoters in the presence of doxycycline
   3700..3717    -  protein_bind   attB2 (fragment): mutant version of attB; core recombination site for the Gateway® BP reaction BP Clonase™
   3749..4337    +  misc_feature   WPRE: woodchuck hepatitis virus posttranscriptional regulatory element
   4393..4892    +  promoter       PGK promoter: mouse phosphoglycerate kinase 1 promoter
   4910..5935    +  CDS            HygR: aminoglycoside phosphotransferase from E. coli; aph(4)-Ia; confers resistance to hygromycin
   5953..6231    +  CDS            yokD (fragment): YOKD_BACSU - Experimental evidence at protein level: Swiss-Prot protein existence level 1. May contribute to antibiotic resistance. From Bacillus subtilis (strain 168).
   6239..6376    +  CDS            nef (fragment): NEF_HV1LA - Experimental evidence at protein level: Swiss-Prot protein existence level 1. Extracellular Nef protein targets CD4(+) T-lymphocytes for apoptosis by interacting with CXCR4 surface receptors. From Human immunodeficiency virus type 1 group M subtype B (isolate Lai) (HIV-1).
   6362..6542    +  LTR            5' LTR (truncated): truncated 5' long terminal repeat (LTR) from HIV-1
   6614..6735    +  polyA_signal   SV40 poly(A) signal: SV40 polyadenylation signal
   6775..6910    +  rep_origin     SV40 ori: SV40 origin of replication
   6931..6949    -  promoter       T7 promoter: promoter for bacteriophage T7 RNA polymerase
   6957..7112    +  CDS            lacZα (fragment): LacZα fragment of β-galactosidase; lacZ fragment
   7117..7545    +  rep_origin     f1 ori (sequence partly withheld): f1 bacteriophage origin of replication; arrow indicates direction of (+) strand synthesis
   7598..7702    +  promoter       AmpR promoter: bla
   7703..8563    +  CDS            AmpR: β-lactamase; bla; confers resistance to ampicillin, carbenicillin, and related antibiotics
   8734..9322    +  rep_origin     ori: high-copy-number ColE1/pMB1/pBR322/pUC origin of replication
>Addgene plasmid #26730 | pLenti CMV rtTA3 Hygro (w785-1) | addgene full sequence | sequence record 334693 | Addgene NGS Result
TTCTTTCCTGCGTTATCCCCTGATTCTGTGGATAACCGTATTACCGCCTTTGAGTGAGCTGATACCGCTC
GCCGCAGCCGAACGACCGAGCGCAGCGAGTCAGTGAGCGAGGAAGCGGAAGAGCGCCCAATACGCAAACC
GCCTCTCCCCGCGCGTTGGCCGATTCATTAATGCAGCTGGCACGACAGGTTTCCCGACTGGAAAGCGGGC
AGTGAGCGCAACGCAATTAATGTGAGTTAGCTCACTCATTAGGCACCCCAGGCTTTACACTTTATGCTTC
CGGCTCGTATGTTGTGTGGAATTGTGAGCGGATAACAATTTCACACAGGAAACAGCTATGACCATGATTA
CGCCAAGCGCGCAATTAACCCTCACTAAAGGGAACAAAAGCTGGAGCTGCAAGCTTAATGTAGTCTTATG
CAATACTCTTGTAGTCTTGCAACATGGTAACGATGAGTTAGCAACATGCCTTACAAGGAGAGAAAAAGCA
CCGTGCATGCCGATTGGTGGAAGTAAGGTGGTACGATCGTGCCTTATTAGGAAGGCAACAGACGGGTCTG
ACATGGATTGGACGAACCACTGAATTGCCGCATTGCAGAGATATTGTATTTAAGTGCCTAGCTCGATACA
TAAACGGGTCTCTCTGGTTAGACCAGATCTGAGCCTGGGAGCTCTCTGGCTAACTAGGGAACCCACTGCT
TAAGCCTCAATAAAGCTTGCCTTGAGTGCTTCAAGTAGTGTGTGCCCGTCTGTTGTGTGACTCTGGTAAC
TAGAGATCCCTCAGACCCTTTTAGTCAGTGTGGAAAATCTCTAGCAGTGGCGCCCGAACAGGGACTTGAA
AGCGAAAGGGAAACCAGAGGAGCTCTCTCGACGCAGGACTCGGCTTGCTGAAGCGCGCACGGCAAGAGGC
GAGGGGCGGCGACTGGTGAGTACGCCAAAAATTTTGACTAGCGGAGGCTAGAAGGAGAGAGATGGGTGCG
AGAGCGTCAGTATTAAGCGGGGGAGAATTAGATCGCGATGGGAAAAAATTCGGTTAAGGCCAGGGGGAAA
GAAAAAATATAAATTAAAACATATAGTATGGGCAAGCAGGGAGCTAGAACGATTCGCAGTTAATCCTGGC
CTGTTAGAAACATCAGAAGGCTGTAGACAAATACTGGGACAGCTACAACCATCCCTTCAGACAGGATCAG
AAGAACTTAGATCATTATATAATACAGTAGCAACCCTCTATTGTGTGCATCAAAGGATAGAGATAAAAGA
CACCAAGGAAGCTTTAGACAAGATAGAGGAAGAGCAAAACAAAAGTAAGACCACCGCACAGCAAGCGGCC
GCTGATCTTCAGACCTGGAGGAGGAGATATGAGGGACAATTGGAGAAGTGAATTATATAAATATAAAGTA
GTAAAAATTGAACCATTAGGAGTAGCACCCACCAAGGCAAAGAGAAGAGTGGTGCAGAGAGAAAAAAGAG
CAGTGGGAATAGGAGCTTTGTTCCTTGGGTTCTTGGGAGCAGCAGGAAGCACTATGGGCGCAGCGTCAAT
GACGCTGACGGTACAGGCCAGACAATTATTGTCTGGTATAGTGCAGCAGCAGAACAATTTGCTGAGGGCT
ATTGAGGCGCAACAGCATCTGTTGCAACTCACAGTCTGGGGCATCAAGCAGCTCCAGGCAAGAATCCTGG
CTGTGGAAAGATACCTAAAGGATCAACAGCTCCTGGGGATTTGGGGTTGCTCTGGAAAACTCATTTGCAC
CACTGCTGTGCCTTGGAATGCTAGTTGGAGTAATAAATCTCTGGAACAGATTTGGAATCACACGACCTGG
ATGGAGTGGGACAGAGAAATTAACAATTACACAAGCTTAATACACTCCTTAATTGAAGAATCGCAAAACC
AGCAAGAAAAGAATGAACAAGAATTATTGGAATTAGATAAATGGGCAAGTTTGTGGAATTGGTTTAACAT
AACAAATTGGCTGTGGTATATAAAATTATTCATAATGATAGTAGGAGGCTTGGTAGGTTTAAGAATAGTT
TTTGCTGTACTTTCTATAGTGAATAGAGTTAGGCAGGGATATTCACCATTATCGTTTCAGACCCACCTCC
CAACCCCGAGGGGACCCGACAGGCCCGAAGGAATAGAAGAAGAAGGTGGAGAGAGAGACAGAGACAGATC
CATTCGATTAGTGAACGGATCTCGACGGTATCGGTTAACTTTTAAAAGAAAAGGGGGGATTGGGGGGTAC
AGTGCAGGGGAAAGAATAGTAGACATAATAGCAACAGACATACAAACTAAAGAATTACAAAAACAAATTA
CAAAATTCAAAATTTTATCGATAAGCTTGGGAGTTCCGCGTTACATAACTTACGGTAAATGGCCCGCCTG
GCTGACCGCCCAACGACCCCCGCCCATTGACGTCAATAATGACGTATGTTCCCATAGTAACGCCAATAGG
GACTTTCCATTGACGTCAATGGGTGGAGTATTTACGGTAAACTGCCCACTTGGCAGTACATCAAGTGTAT
CATATGCCAAGTACGCCCCCTATTGACGTCAATGACGGTAAATGGCCCGCCTGGCATTATGCCCAGTACA
TGACCTTATGGGACTTTCCTACTTGGCAGTACATCTACGTATTAGTCATCGCTATTACCATGGTGATGCG
GTTTTGGCAGTACATCAATGGGCGTGGATAGCGGTTTGACTCACGGGGATTTCCAAGTCTCCACCCCATT
GACGTCAATGGGAGTTTGTTTTGGCACCAAAATCAACGGGACTTTCCAAAATGTCGTAACAACTCCGCCC
CATTGACGCAAATGGGCGGTAGGCGTGTACGGTGGGAGGTCTATATAAGCAGAGCTCGTTTAGTGAACCG
TCAGATCGCCTGGAGACGCCATCCACGCTGTTTTGACCTCCATAGAAGACACCGACTCTAGTCCAGTGTG
GTGGAATTCTGCAGATATCAACAAGTTTGTACAAAAAAGTTGGCACCATGTCTAGACTGGACAAGAGCAA
AGTCATAAACGGAGCTCTGGAATTACTCAATGGTGTCGGTATCGAAGGCCTGACGACAAGGAAACTCGCT
CAAAAGCTGGGAGTTGAGCAGCCTACCCTGTACTGGCACGTGAAGAACAAGCGGGCCCTGCTCGATGCCC
TGCCAATCGAGATGCTGGACAGGCATCATACCCACTTCTGCCCCCTGGAAGGCGAGTCATGGCAAGACTT
TCTGCGGAACAACGCCAAGTCATACCGCTGTGCTCTCCTCTCACATCGCGACGGGGCTAAAGTGCATCTC
GGCACCCGCCCAACAGAGAAACAGTACGAAACCCTGGAAAATCAGCTCGCGTTCCTGTGTCAGCAAGGCT
TCTCCCTGGAGAACGCACTGTACGCTCTGTCCGCCGTGGGCCACTTTACACTGGGCTGCGTATTGGAGGA
ACAGGAGCATCAAGTAGCAAAAGAGGAAAGAGAGACACCTACCACCGATTCTATGCCCCCACTTCTGAGA
CAAGCAATTGAGCTGTTCGACCGGCAGGGAGCCGAACCTGCCTTCCTTTTCGGCCTGGAACTAATCATAT
GTGGCCTGGAGAAACAGCTAAAGTGCGAAAGCGGCGGGCCGACCGACGCCCTTGACGATTTTGACTTAGA
CATGCTCCCAGCCGATGCCCTTGACGATTTTGACCTTGACATGCTCCCCGGGTAATCAACTTTCTTGTAC
AAAGTGGTTGATATCCAGCACAGTGGCGGCCGCTCGACAATCAACCTCTGGATTACAAAATTTGTGAAAG
ATTGACTGGTATTCTTAACTATGTTGCTCCTTTTACGCTATGTGGATACGCTGCTTTAATGCCTTTGTAT
CATGCTATTGCTTCCCGTATGGCTTTCATTTTCTCCTCCTTGTATAAATCCTGGTTGCTGTCTCTTTATG
AGGAGTTGTGGCCCGTTGTCAGGCAACGTGGCGTGGTGTGCACTGTGTTTGCTGACGCAACCCCCACTGG
TTGGGGCATTGCCACCACCTGTCAGCTCCTTTCCGGGACTTTCGCTTTCCCCCTCCCTATTGCCACGGCG
GAACTCATCGCCGCCTGCCTTGCCCGCTGCTGGACAGGGGCTCGGCTGTTGGGCACTGACAATTCCGTGG
TGTTGTCGGGGAAGCTGACGTCCTTTCCATGGCTGCTCGCCTGTGTTGCCACCTGGATTCTGCGCGGGAC
GTCCTTCTGCTACGTCCCTTCGGCCCTCAATCCAGCGGACCTTCCTTCCCGCGGCCTGCTGCCGGCTCTG
CGGCCTCTTCCGCGTCTTCGCCTTCGCCCTCAGACGAGTCGGATCTCCCTTTGGGCCGCCTCCCCGCCTG
GAATTCTGCAGATATCCGGACTAGTGATCTCTCGAGGTTAACGAATTCTACCGGGTAGGGGAGGCGCTTT
TCCCAAGGCAGTCTGGAGCATGCGCTTTAGCAGCCCCGCTGGGCACTTGGCGCTACACAAGTGGCCTCTG
GCCTCGCACACATTCCACATCCACCGGTAGGCGCCAACCGGCTCCGTTCTTTGGTGGCCCCTTCGCGCCA
CCTTCTACTCCTCCCCTAGTCAGGAAGTTCCCCCCCGCCCCGCAGCTCGCGTCGTGCAGGACGTGACAAA
TGGAAGTAGCACGTCTCACTAGTCTCGTGCAGATGGACAGCACCGCTGAGCAATGGAAGCGGGTAGGCCT
TTGGGGCAGCGGCCAATAGCAGCTTTGCTCCTTCGCTTTCTGGGCTCAGAGGCTGGGAAGGGGTGGGTCC
GGGGGCGGGCTCAGGGGCGGGCTCAGGGGCGGGGCGGGCGCCCGAAGGTCCTCCGGAGGCCCGGCATTCT
GCACGCTTCAAAAGCGCACGTCTGCCGCGCTGTTCTCCTCTTCCTCATCTCCGGGCCTTTCGACCTGCAT
CCCGCCACCATGAAAAAGCCTGAACTCACCGCGACGTCTGTCGAGAAGTTTCTGATCGAAAAGTTCGACA
GCGTCTCCGACCTGATGCAGCTCTCGGAGGGCGAAGAATCTCGTGCTTTCAGCTTCGATGTAGGAGGGCG
TGGATATGTCCTGCGGGTAAATAGCTGCGCCGATGGTTTCTACAAAGATCGTTATGTTTATCGGCACTTT
GCATCGGCCGCGCTCCCGATTCCGGAAGTGCTTGACATTGGGGAATTCAGCGAGAGCCTGACCTATTGCA
TCTCCCGCCGTGCACAGGGTGTCACGTTGCAAGACCTGCCTGAAACCGAACTGCCCGCTGTTCTGCAGCC
GGTCGCGGAGGCCATGGATGCGATCGCTGCGGCCGATCTTAGCCAGACGAGCGGGTTCGGCCCATTCGGA
CCGCAAGGAATCGGTCAATACACTACATGGCGTGATTTCATATGCGCGATTGCTGATCCCCATGTGTATC
ACTGGCAAACTGTGATGGACGACACCGTCAGTGCGTCCGTCGCGCAGGCTCTCGATGAGCTGATGCTTTG
GGCCGAGGACTGCCCCGAAGTCCGGCACCTCGTGCACGCGGATTTCGGCTCCAACAATGTCCTGACGGAC
AATGGCCGCATAACAGCGGTCATTGACTGGAGCGAGGCGATGTTCGGGGATTCCCAATACGAGGTCGCCA
ACATCTTCTTCTGGAGGCCGTGGTTGGCTTGTATGGAGCAGCAGACGCGCTACTTCGAGCGGAGGCATCC
GGAGCTTGCAGGATCGCCGCGGCTCCGGGCGTATATGCTCCGCATTGGTCTTGACCAACTCTATCAGAGC
TTGGTTGACGGCAATTTCGATGATGCAGCTTGGGCGCAGGGTCGATGCGACGCAATCGTCCGATCCGGAG
CCGGGACTGTCGGGCGTACACAAATCGCCCGCAGAAGCGCGGCCGTCTGGACCGATGGCTGTGTAGAAGT
ACTCGCCGATAGTGGAAACCGACGCCCCAGCACTCGTCCGAGGGCAAAGGAATAGAGTAGATGCCGACCG
AACAAGAGCTGATTTCGAGAACGCCTCAGCCAGCAACTCGCGCGAGCCTAGCAAGGCAAATGCGAGAGAA
CGGCCTTACGCTTGGTGGCACAGTTCTCGTCCACAGTTCGCTAAGCTCGCTCGGCTGGGTCGCGGGAGGG
CCGGTCGCAGTGATTCAGGCCCTTCTGGATTGTGTTGGTCCCCAGGGCACGATTGTCATGCCCACGCACT
CGGGTGATCTGACTGATCCCGCAGATTGGAGATCGCCGCCCGTGCCTGCCGATTGGGTGCAGATCCGTCG
AGGGCCCGGTACCTTTAAGACCAATGACTTACAAGGCAGCTGTAGATCTTAGCCACTTTTTAAAAGAAAA
GGGGGGACTGGAAGGGCTAGCTCACTCCCAACGAAGACAAGATCTGCTTTTTGCTTGTACTGGGTCTCTC
TGGTTAGACCAGATCTGAGCCTGGGAGCTCTCTGGCTAACTAGGGAACCCACTGCTTAAGCCTCAATAAA
GCTTGCCTTGAGTGCTTCAAGTAGTGTGTGCCCGTCTGTTGTGTGACTCTGGTAACTAGAGATCCCTCAG
ACCCTTTTAGTCAGTGTGGAAAATCTCTAGCAGTAGTAGTTCATGTCATCTTATTATTCAGTATTTATAA
CTTGCAAAGAAATGAATATCAGAGAGTGAGAGGAACTTGTTTATTGCAGCTTATAATGGTTACAAATAAA
GCAATAGCATCACAAATTTCACAAATAAAGCATTTTTTTCACTGCATTCTAGTTGTGGTTTGTCCAAACT
CATCAATGTATCTTATCATGTCTGGCTCTAGCTATCCCGCCCCTAACTCCGCCCATCCCGCCCCTAACTC
CGCCCAGTTCCGCCCATTCTCCGCCCCATGGCTGACTAATTTTTTTTATTTATGCAGAGGCCGAGGCCGC
CTCGGCCTCTGAGCTATTCCAGAAGTAGTGAGGAGGCTTTTTTGGAGGCCTAGGGACGTACCCAATTCGC
CCTATAGTGAGTCGTATTACGCGCGCTCACTGGCCGTCGTTTTACAACGTCGTGACTGGGAAAACCCTGG
CGTTACCCAACTTAATCGCCTTGCAGCACATCCCCCTTTCGCCAGCTGGCGTAATAGCGAAGAGGCCCGC
ACCGATCGCCCTTCCCAACAGTTGCGCAGCCTGAATGGCGAATGGG
[124 nt withheld, positions 7117-7240]
C
[91 nt withheld, positions 7242-7332]
A
[49 nt withheld, positions 7334-7382]
CCTTTGACGTTGGAGTCCACGTTCTTT
[37 nt withheld, positions 7410-7446]
ACCCTATCTCGGTCTATTCTTTTGATTTATAAGGGATTTTGCCGATTTCGGCCTATTGGTTAAAAAATGA
GCTGATTTAACAAAAATTTAACGCGAATTTTAACAAAATATTAACGCTTACAATTTAGGTGGCACTTTTC
GGGGAAATGTGCGCGGAACCCCTATTTGTTTATTTTTCTAAATACATTCAAATATGTATCCGCTCATGAG
ACAATAACCCTGATAAATGCTTCAATAATATTGAAAAAGGAAGAGTATGAGTATTCAACATTTCCGTGTC
GCCCTTATTCCCTTTTTTGCGGCATTTTGCCTTCCTGTTTTTGCTCACCCAGAAACGCTGGTGAAAGTAA
AAGATGCTGAAGATCAGTTGGGTGCACGAGTGGGTTACATCGAACTGGATCTCAACAGCGGTAAGATCCT
TGAGAGTTTTCGCCCCGAAGAACGTTTTCCAATGATGAGCACTTTTAAAGTTCTGCTATGTGGCGCGGTA
TTATCCCGTATTGACGCCGGGCAAGAGCAACTCGGTCGCCGCATACACTATTCTCAGAATGACTTGGTTG
AGTACTCACCAGTCACAGAAAAGCATCTTACGGATGGCATGACAGTAAGAGAATTATGCAGTGCTGCCAT
AACCATGAGTGATAACACTGCGGCCAACTTACTTCTGACAACGATCGGAGGACCGAAGGAGCTAACCGCT
TTTTTGCACAACATGGGGGATCATGTAACTCGCCTTGATCGTTGGGAACCGGAGCTGAATGAAGCCATAC
CAAACGACGAGCGTGACACCACGATGCCTGTAGCAATGGCAACAACGTTGCGCAAACTATTAACTGGCGA
ACTACTTACTCTAGCTTCCCGGCAACAATTAATAGACTGGATGGAGGCGGATAAAGTTGCAGGACCACTT
CTGCGCTCGGCCCTTCCGGCTGGCTGGTTTATTGCTGATAAATCTGGAGCCGGTGAGCGTGGGTCTCGCG
GTATCATTGCAGCACTGGGGCCAGATGGTAAGCCCTCCCGTATCGTAGTTATCTACACGACGGGGAGTCA
GGCAACTATGGATGAACGAAATAGACAGATCGCTGAGATAGGTGCCTCACTGATTAAGCATTGGTAACTG
TCAGACCAAGTTTACTCATATATACTTTAGATTGATTTAAAACTTCATTTTTAATTTAAAAGGATCTAGG
TGAAGATCCTTTTTGATAATCTCATGACCAAAATCCCTTAACGTGAGTTTTCGTTCCACTGAGCGTCAGA
CCCCGTAGAAAAGATCAAAGGATCTTCTTGAGATCCTTTTTTTCTGCGCGTAATCTGCTGCTTGCAAACA
AAAAAACCACCGCTACCAGCGGTGGTTTGTTTGCCGGATCAAGAGCTACCAACTCTTTTTCCGAAGGTAA
CTGGCTTCAGCAGAGCGCAGATACCAAATACTGTTCTTCTAGTGTAGCCGTAGTTAGGCCACCACTTCAA
GAACTCTGTAGCACCGCCTACATACCTCGCTCTGCTAATCCTGTTACCAGTGGCTGCTGCCAGTGGCGAT
AAGTCGTGTCTTACCGGGTTGGACTCAAGACGATAGTTACCGGATAAGGCGCAGCGGTCGGGCTGAACGG
GGGGTTCGTGCACACAGCCCAGCTTGGAGCGAACGACCTACACCGAACTGAGATACCTACAGCGTGAGCT
ATGAGAAAGCGCCACGCTTCCCGAAGGGAGAAAGGCGGACAGGTATCCGGTAAGCGGCAGGGTCGGAACA
GGAGAGCGCACGAGGGAGCTTCCAGGGGGAAACGCCTGGTATCTTTATAGTCCTGTCGGGTTTCGCCACC
TCTGACTTGAGCGTCGATTTTTGTGATGCTCGTCAGGGGGGCGGAGCCTATGGAAAAACGCCAGCAACGC
GGCCTTTTTACGGTTCCTGGCCTTTTGCTGGCCTTTTGCTCACATG
