>Addgene plasmid #26730 | pLenti CMV rtTA3 Hygro (w785-1) | addgene partial sequence | sequence record 35116 | 26730 with CMV-F
AGCAGAGCTCGTTTAGTGAACCGTCAGATCGCCTGGAGACGCCATCCACGCTGTTTTGACCTCCATAGAA
GACACCGACTCTAGTCCAGTGTGGTGGAATTCTGCAGATATCAACAAGTTTGTACAAAAAAGTTGGCACC
ATGTCTAGACTGGACAAGAGCAAAGTCATAAACGGAGCTCTGGAATTACTCAATGGTGTCGGTATCGAAG
GCCTGACGACAAGGAAACTCGCTCAAAAGCTGGGAGTTGAGCAGCCTACCCTGTACTGGCACGTGAAGAA
CAAGCGGGCCCTGCTCGATGCCCTGCCAATCGAGATGCTGGACAGGCATCATACCCACTTCTGCCCCCTG
GAAGGCGAGTCATGGCAAGACTTTCTGCGGAACAACGCCAAGTCATACCGCTGTGCTCTCCTCTCACATC
GCGACGGGGCTAAAGTGCATCTCGGCACCCGCCCAACAGAGAAACAGTACGAAACCCTGGAAAATCAGCT
CGCGTTCCTGTGTCAGCAAGGCTTCTCCCTGGAGAACGCACTGTACGCTCTGTCCGCCGTGGGCCACTTT
ACACTGGGCTGCGTATTGGAGGAACAGGAGCATCAAGTAGCAAAAGAGGAAAGAGAGACACCTACCACCG
ATTCTATGCCCCCACTTCTGAGACAAGCAATTGAGCTGTTCGACCGGCAGGGAGCCGAACCTGCCTTCCT
TTTCGGCCTGGAACTAATCATATGTGGCCTGGAGAAACAGCTAAAGTGCGAAAGCGGCGGGCCGACCGAC
GCCCTTGACGATTTTGACTTAGACATGCTCCCAGCCGATGCCCTTGACGATTTTGACCTTGACATGCTCC
CCGGGTAATCAACTTTCTTGTACAAAGTGGTTGATATCCAGCACAGTGGCGGCCGCTCGACAATCAACCT
CTGGATTACAAAATTTGTGAAAGATTGACTGGTATTCTTAACTATGTTGCTCCTTTTACGCTATGTGGAT
ACGCTGCTTTAATGCCTTTGTATCATGCTATTGCTTCCCGTATG
